Addgene plasmid #47240: TAL3521
Depositing lab: Keith Joung. Depositing organization: Massachusetts General Hospital. Publication: Targeted gene disruption in somatic zebrafish cells using engineered TALENs. Sander JD, Cade L, Khayter C, Reyon D, Peterson RT, Joung JK, Yeh JR. Nat Biotechnol. 2011 Aug 5;29(8):697-8. doi: 10.1038/nbt.1934. PubMed 21822241.
Backbone
  Vector backbone: JDS78
  Backbone manufacturer: Addgene plasmid #32290
  Backbone size w/o insert (bp): 6447
  Vector type: Mammalian Expression ; T7
Growth in bacteria
  Bacterial resistance: Ampicillin, 100 μg/mL
  Growth temperature: 37°C
  Growth strain: XL1 Blue
  Copy number: High Copy
Gene/Insert
  Gene/Insert name: ZebrafishCommunity-prrx1a-right (alt name: prrx1a)
  Species: D. rerio (zebrafish)
  Insert size (bp): 1430
  Entrez Gene: prrx1a (a.k.a. pmx1, cb329, prrx1, zgc:64055, wu:fa09h05, wu:fb52c01)
  Promoter: CMV
  Tag / fusion protein: 3X Flag (N terminal on backbone); WT FOKI (C terminal on backbone)
  Cloning method: Restriction Enzyme; 5′ cloning site BsmBI (destroyed during cloning); 3′ cloning site BsmBI (destroyed during cloning)
  Sequencing primers: 5′ CMV-F; 3′ BGH-rev
Terms and licenses: Academic/Nonprofit Terms; Industry Terms: Not Available to Industry
Depositor comments: Target binding site: TGTCCATTACATGAGCAT It is strongly recommended that users perform a diagnostic digest to verify this plasmid prior to use. For example, a double digest of the plasmid with BamHI and KpnI should result in two bands at 2.3kb and 5.8kb.
How to cite: TAL3521 was a gift from Keith Joung (Addgene plasmid # 47240 ; http://n2t.net/addgene:47240 ; RRID:Addgene_47240)
