[The description below was written by a language model from this plasmid's Addgene catalogue record.]
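Description:
TAL3521 is a TALEN expression plasmid built on the JDS78 backbone (about 6.4 kb without insert), a mammalian expression vector that also carries a T7 promoter. It is maintained in E. coli as a high-copy plasmid under ampicillin selection. The roughly 1.4 kb insert is an engineered TAL effector repeat array, named ZebrafishCommunity-prrx1a-right, designed to recognise a site in the zebrafish (D. rerio) prrx1a gene. The array was placed into the backbone through BsmBI sites, which were destroyed during cloning. BsmBI is a type IIS enzyme that allows the repeats to be joined in frame with the flanking TALE sequences.

The backbone supplies the remaining parts of the nuclease. An N-terminal 3X FLAG tag allows detection of the protein, and a C-terminal wild-type FokI cleavage domain provides the nuclease activity. The complete open reading frame therefore encodes a FLAG-tagged TALE-FokI fusion, with transcription driven by the CMV promoter in mammalian cells. The T7 listing suggests the vector can also serve as a template for in vitro transcription of mRNA, a common way to deliver nucleases into zebrafish embryos, although the record does not describe that use.

FokI cuts only as a dimer, so this "right" monomer is meant to be used with a matching "left" TALEN that binds the opposite half-site. Together the pair makes a double-strand break at prrx1a, and error-prone repair of that break can produce disruptive indels. The associated work concerns targeted gene disruption in somatic zebrafish cells with engineered TALENs. No feature table was supplied, so the exact origin of replication and polyadenylation signal are not stated in the record.
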