>Addgene plasmid #47240 | TAL3521 | depositor partial sequence | sequence record 67327 | Insert sequence
ATGGACTACAAAGACCATGACGGTGATTATAAAGATCATGACATCGATTACAAGGATGACGATGACAAGA
TGGCCCCCAAGAAGAAGAGGAAGGTGGGCATTCACCGCGGGGTACCTATGGTGGACTTGAGGACACTCGG
TTATTCGCAACAGCAACAGGAGAAAATCAAGCCTAAGGTCAGGAGCACCGTCGCGCAACACCACGAGGCG
CTTGTGGGGCATGGCTTCACTCATGCGCATATTGTCGCGCTTTCACAGCACCCTGCGGCGCTTGGGACGG
TGGCTGTCAAATACCAAGATATGATTGCGGCCCTGCCCGAAGCCACGCACGAGGCAATTGTAGGGGTCGG
TAAACAGTGGTCGGGAGCGCGAGCACTTGAGGCGCTGCTGACTGTGGCGGGTGAGCTTAGGGGGCCTCCG
CTCCAGCTCGACACCGGGCAGCTGCTGAAGATCGCGAAGAGAGGGGGAGTAACAGCGGTAGAGGCAGTGC
ACGCCTGGCGCAATGCGCTCACCGGGGCCCCCTTGAACCTGACCCCAGACCAGGTAGTCGCAATCGCGAA
CAATAATGGGGGAAAGCAAGCCCTGGAAACCGTGCAAAGGTTGTTGCCGGTCCTTTGTCAAGACCACGGC
CTTACACCGGAGCAAGTCGTGGCCATTGCAAGCAATGGGGGTGGCAAACAGGCTCTTGAGACGGTTCAGA
GACTTCTCCCAGTTCTCTGTCAAGCCCACGGGCTGACTCCCGATCAAGTTGTAGCGATTGCGTCGCATGA
CGGAGGGAAACAAGCATTGGAGACTGTCCAACGGCTCCTTCCCGTGTTGTGTCAAGCCCACGGTTTGACG
CCTGCACAAGTGGTCGCCATCGCCAGCCATGATGGCGGTAAGCAGGCGCTGGAAACAGTACAGCGCCTGC
TGCCTGTACTGTGCCAGGATCATGGACTGACCCCAGACCAGGTAGTCGCAATCGCGTCGAACATTGGGGG
AAAGCAAGCCCTGGAAACCGTGCAAAGGTTGTTGCCGGTCCTTTGTCAAGACCACGGCCTTACACCGGAG
CAAGTCGTGGCCATTGCAAGCAATGGGGGTGGCAAACAGGCTCTTGAGACGGTTCAGAGACTTCTCCCAG
TTCTCTGTCAAGCCCACGGGCTGACTCCCGATCAAGTTGTAGCGATTGCGTCCAACGGTGGAGGGAAACA
AGCATTGGAGACTGTCCAACGGCTCCTTCCCGTGTTGTGTCAAGCCCACGGTTTGACGCCTGCACAAGTG
GTCGCCATCGCCTCCAATATTGGCGGTAAGCAGGCGCTGGAAACAGTACAGCGCCTGCTGCCTGTACTGT
GCCAGGATCATGGACTGACCCCAGACCAGGTAGTCGCAATCGCGTCACATGACGGGGGAAAGCAAGCCCT
GGAAACCGTGCAAAGGTTGTTGCCGGTCCTTTGTCAAGACCACGGCCTTACACCGGAGCAAGTCGTGGCC
ATTGCAAGCAACATCGGTGGCAAACAGGCTCTTGAGACGGTTCAGAGACTTCTCCCAGTTCTCTGTCAAG
CCCACGGGCTGACTCCCGATCAAGTTGTAGCGATTGCGTCCAACGGTGGAGGGAAACAAGCATTGGAGAC
TGTCCAACGGCTCCTTCCCGTGTTGTGTCAAGCCCACGGTTTGACGCCTGCACAAGTGGTCGCCATCGCC
AACAACAACGGCGGTAAGCAGGCGCTGGAAACAGTACAGCGCCTGCTGCCTGTACTGTGCCAGGATCATG
GACTGACCCCAGACCAGGTAGTCGCAATCGCGTCGAACATTGGGGGAAAGCAAGCCCTGGAAACCGTGCA
AAGGTTGTTGCCGGTCCTTTGTCAAGACCACGGCCTTACACCGGAGCAAGTCGTGGCCATTGCAAATAAT
AACGGTGGCAAACAGGCTCTTGAGACGGTTCAGAGACTTCTCCCAGTTCTCTGTCAAGCCCACGGGCTGA
CTCCCGATCAAGTTGTAGCGATTGCGTCGCATGACGGAGGGAAACAAGCATTGGAGACTGTCCAACGGCT
CCTTCCCGTGTTGTGTCAAGCCCACGGTTTGACGCCTGCACAAGTGGTCGCCATCGCCTCCAATATTGGC
GGTAAGCAGGCGCTGGAAACAGTACAGCGCCTGCTGCCTGTACTGTGCCAGGATCATGGACTGACACCCG
AACAGGTGGTCGCCATTGCTTCTAATGGGGGAGGACGGCCAGCCTTGGAG
