>Addgene plasmid #47240 | TAL3521 | addgene partial sequence | sequence record 69144 | JDS-TALEN-F 5'-TAGGGGTCGGTAAACAGTGG-3'
ACTGTGGCGGGTGAGCTTAGGGGGCCTCCGCTCCAGCTCGACACCGGGCAGCTGCTGAAGATCGCGAAGA
GAGGGGGAGTAACAGCGGTAGAGGCAGTGCACGCCTGGCGCAATGCGCTCACCGGGGCCCCCTTGAACCT
GACCCCAGACCAGGTAGTCGCAATCGCGAACAATAATGGGGGAAAGCAAGCCCTGGAAACCGTGCAAAGG
TTGTTGCCGGTCCTTTGTCAAGACCACGGCCTTACACCGGAGCAAGTCGTGGCCATTGCAAGCAATGGGG
GTGGCAAACAGGCTCTTGAGACGGTTCAGAGACTTCTCCCAGTTCTCTGTCAAGCCCACGGGCTGACTCC
CGATCAAGTTGTAGCGATTGCGTCGCATGACGGAGGGAAACAAGCATTGGAGACTGTCCAACGGCTCCTT
CCCGTGTTGTGTCAAGCCCACGGTTTGACGCCTGCACAAGTGGTCGCCATCGCCAGCCATGATGGCGGTA
AGCAGGCGCTGGAAACAGTACAGCGCCTGCTGCCTGTACTGTGCCAGGATCATGGACTGACCCCAGACCA
GGTAGTCGCAATCGCGTCGAACATTGGGGGAAAGCAAGCCCTGGAAACCGTGCAAAGGTTGTTGCCGGTC
CTTTGTCAAGACCACGGCCTTACACCGGAGCAAGTCGTGGCCATTGCAAGCAATGGGGGTGGCAAACAGG
CTCTTGAGACGGTTCAGAGACTTCTCCCAGTTCTCTGTCAAGCCCACGGGCTGACTCCCGATCAAGTTGT
AGCGATTGCGTCCAACGGTGGAGGGAAA
